Addgene plasmid #107050: pX601-miniCMV-SaCas9-U6-YFPvsSaCas9 sgRNA
Purpose: All-in-one vectors expressing both SaCas9 and YFP sgRNA
Depositing lab: Alex Hewitt. Depositing organization: Centre for Eye Research Australia.
Backbone
  Vector backbone: pAAV
  Vector type: Mammalian Expression, AAV, CRISPR
Growth in bacteria
  Bacterial resistance: Ampicillin, 100 μg/mL
  Growth temperature: 37°C
  Growth strain: NEB Stable
  Copy number: High Copy
Gene/Insert
  Gene/Insert name: SaCas9
  gRNA/shRNA sequence: GTACGTCGCCGTCCAGCTCGAC
  Species: Synthetic
  Cloning method: Restriction Enzyme; 5′ cloning site unknown (unknown if destroyed); 3′ cloning site unknown (unknown if destroyed)
Terms and licenses: Academic/Nonprofit Terms; Industry Terms: Not Available to Industry
Depositor comments: YFP sgRNA for SaCas9
How to cite: pX601-miniCMV-SaCas9-U6-YFPvsSaCas9 sgRNA was a gift from Alex Hewitt (Addgene plasmid # 107050 ; http://n2t.net/addgene:107050 ; RRID:Addgene_107050)
