[The description below was written by a language model from this plasmid's Addgene catalogue record and pLannotate feature annotations shown in this document.]
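Description:
pX601-miniCMV-SaCas9-U6-YFPvsSaCas9 sgRNA is an all-in-one AAV transfer plasmid (pAAV backbone, about 6.8 kb) for mammalian CRISPR editing. It carries both the Staphylococcus aureus Cas9 nuclease and a single guide RNA directed against YFP. It is propagated in bacteria as a high-copy plasmid through a ColE1/pUC-type origin with ampicillin selection (AmpR under its own bla promoter). The backbone also carries an f1/M13 phage origin. The recombination-deficient growth strain listed in the record fits the need to keep the AAV2 inverted terminal repeats stable.

Between the ITRs sit two expression units. A minimal CMV promoter, preceded by a T7 promoter, drives the SaCas9 coding sequence. SaCas9 is fused at its C terminus to a bipartite nucleoplasmin nuclear localization signal and a 3xHA epitope tag for detection, and the unit ends in a short synthetic polyadenylation signal. Downstream, a human U6 RNA polymerase III promoter transcribes the YFP-targeting spacer joined to the SaCas9 guide RNA scaffold. The annotation software labels this roughly 21-nt spacer as an antisense mVenus fragment, which simply reflects its match to the YFP family sequence. The small SaCas9 gene, minimal promoter and compact poly(A) signal keep the cassette at about 4.2 kb from ITR to ITR, within AAV packaging capacity, so nuclease and guide can be delivered in one viral particle.

The left ITR is annotated only as short fragments, whereas the right ITR is called in full. The depositor and repository sequences give essentially the same feature map. According to the record, the construct is used to disrupt YFP in mammalian cells.
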