Features (pLannotate 1.2.2; 21 found; start..end, strand, type, name):
     12..39      +  repeat_region  AAV2 ITR (fragment): inverted terminal repeat of adeno-associated virus serotype 2 inverted
     68..95      +  repeat_region  AAV2 ITR (fragment): inverted terminal repeat of adeno-associated virus serotype 2 inverted
    143..161     +  promoter       T7 promoter: promoter for bacteriophage T7 RNA polymerase
    180..218     +  promoter       minimal CMV promoter: human cytomegalovirus (CMV) immediate early promoter
    322..3477    +  CDS            cas9: CAS9_STAAU - Experimental evidence at protein level: Swiss-Prot protein existence level 1. CRISPR (clustered regularly interspaced short palindromic repeat) is an adaptive immune system that provides protection against mobile genetic elements (viruses, transposable elements and conjugative plasmids). CRISPR clusters contain spacers, sequences complementary to antecedent mobile elements, and target invading nucleic acids. CRISPR clusters are transcribed and processed into CRISPR RNA (crRNA). In type II CRISPR systems correct processing of pre-crRNA requires a trans- encoded small RNA (tracrRNA)
   3478..3525    +  CDS            nucleoplasmin NLS: bipartite nuclear localization signal from nucleoplasmin
   3532..3548    +  CDS            3xHA (fragment): three tandem HA epitope tags
   3559..3575    +  CDS            3xHA (fragment): three tandem HA epitope tags
   3586..3614    +  CDS            3xHA (fragment): three tandem HA epitope tags
   3622..3669    +  polyA_signal   poly(A) signal: synthetic polyadenylation signal
   3676..3916    +  promoter       U6 promoter: RNA polymerase III promoter for human U6 snRNA
   3926..3946    -  CDS            VN155(I152L) (fragment): improved N-terminal fragment of mVenus for use in bimolecular fluorescence complementation (BiFC) (Kodama and Hu, 2010)
   3947..4022    +  misc_RNA       Sa gRNA scaffold: guide RNA scaffold for the Staphylococcus aureus CRISPR/Cas9 system
   4042..4182    +  repeat_region  AAV2 ITR: inverted terminal repeat of adeno-associated virus serotype 2 inverted
   4187..4238    -  misc_feature   bom (fragment): basis of mobility region from pBR322
   4257..4637    +  rep_origin     M13 ori (sequence partly withheld): M13 bacteriophage origin of replication; arrow indicates direction of (+) strand synthesis
   4713..4762    -  misc_feature   bom (fragment): basis of mobility region from pBR322
   4864..4899    -  CDS            rop (fragment): Rop protein, which maintains plasmids at low copy number; rop
   4994..5098    +  promoter       AmpR promoter: bla
   5099..5959    +  CDS            AmpR: β-lactamase; bla; confers resistance to ampicillin, carbenicillin, and related antibiotics
   6130..6718    +  rep_origin     ori: high-copy-number ColE1/pMB1/pBR322/pUC origin of replication
>Addgene plasmid #107050 | pX601-miniCMV-SaCas9-U6-YFPvsSaCas9 sgRNA | depositor full sequence | sequence record 201948 | Full Sequence
CCTGCAGGCAGCTGCGCGCTCGCTCGCTCACTGAGGCCGCCCGGGCGTCGGGCGACCTTTGGTCGCCCGG
CCTCAGTGAGCGAGCGAGCGCGCAGAGAGGGAGTGGCCAACTCCATCACTAGGGGTTCCTGCGGCCTCTA
GATAATACGACTCACTATAGGGGGATCCACGTATGTCGAGGTAGGCGTGTACGGTGGGAGGCCTATATAA
GCAGAGCTCGTTTAGTGAACCGTCAGATCGCCTGGAGGTACCGCCACCACCGGTGCCACCATGGCCCCAA
AGAAGAAGCGGAAGGTCGGTATCCACGGAGTCCCAGCAGCCAAGCGGAACTACATCCTGGGCCTGGACAT
CGGCATCACCAGCGTGGGCTACGGCATCATCGACTACGAGACACGGGACGTGATCGATGCCGGCGTGCGG
CTGTTCAAAGAGGCCAACGTGGAAAACAACGAGGGCAGGCGGAGCAAGAGAGGCGCCAGAAGGCTGAAGC
GGCGGAGGCGGCATAGAATCCAGAGAGTGAAGAAGCTGCTGTTCGACTACAACCTGCTGACCGACCACAG
CGAGCTGAGCGGCATCAACCCCTACGAGGCCAGAGTGAAGGGCCTGAGCCAGAAGCTGAGCGAGGAAGAG
TTCTCTGCCGCCCTGCTGCACCTGGCCAAGAGAAGAGGCGTGCACAACGTGAACGAGGTGGAAGAGGACA
CCGGCAACGAGCTGTCCACCAAAGAGCAGATCAGCCGGAACAGCAAGGCCCTGGAAGAGAAATACGTGGC
CGAACTGCAGCTGGAACGGCTGAAGAAAGACGGCGAAGTGCGGGGCAGCATCAACAGATTCAAGACCAGC
GACTACGTGAAAGAAGCCAAACAGCTGCTGAAGGTGCAGAAGGCCTACCACCAGCTGGACCAGAGCTTCA
TCGACACCTACATCGACCTGCTGGAAACCCGGCGGACCTACTATGAGGGACCTGGCGAGGGCAGCCCCTT
CGGCTGGAAGGACATCAAAGAATGGTACGAGATGCTGATGGGCCACTGCACCTACTTCCCCGAGGAACTG
CGGAGCGTGAAGTACGCCTACAACGCCGACCTGTACAACGCCCTGAACGACCTGAACAATCTCGTGATCA
CCAGGGACGAGAACGAGAAGCTGGAATATTACGAGAAGTTCCAGATCATCGAGAACGTGTTCAAGCAGAA
GAAGAAGCCCACCCTGAAGCAGATCGCCAAAGAAATCCTCGTGAACGAAGAGGATATTAAGGGCTACAGA
GTGACCAGCACCGGCAAGCCCGAGTTCACCAACCTGAAGGTGTACCACGACATCAAGGACATTACCGCCC
GGAAAGAGATTATTGAGAACGCCGAGCTGCTGGATCAGATTGCCAAGATCCTGACCATCTACCAGAGCAG
CGAGGACATCCAGGAAGAACTGACCAATCTGAACTCCGAGCTGACCCAGGAAGAGATCGAGCAGATCTCT
AATCTGAAGGGCTATACCGGCACCCACAACCTGAGCCTGAAGGCCATCAACCTGATCCTGGACGAGCTGT
GGCACACCAACGACAACCAGATCGCTATCTTCAACCGGCTGAAGCTGGTGCCCAAGAAGGTGGACCTGTC
CCAGCAGAAAGAGATCCCCACCACCCTGGTGGACGACTTCATCCTGAGCCCCGTCGTGAAGAGAAGCTTC
ATCCAGAGCATCAAAGTGATCAACGCCATCATCAAGAAGTACGGCCTGCCCAACGACATCATTATCGAGC
TGGCCCGCGAGAAGAACTCCAAGGACGCCCAGAAAATGATCAACGAGATGCAGAAGCGGAACCGGCAGAC
CAACGAGCGGATCGAGGAAATCATCCGGACCACCGGCAAAGAGAACGCCAAGTACCTGATCGAGAAGATC
AAGCTGCACGACATGCAGGAAGGCAAGTGCCTGTACAGCCTGGAAGCCATCCCTCTGGAAGATCTGCTGA
ACAACCCCTTCAACTATGAGGTGGACCACATCATCCCCAGAAGCGTGTCCTTCGACAACAGCTTCAACAA
CAAGGTGCTCGTGAAGCAGGAAGAAAACAGCAAGAAGGGCAACCGGACCCCATTCCAGTACCTGAGCAGC
AGCGACAGCAAGATCAGCTACGAAACCTTCAAGAAGCACATCCTGAATCTGGCCAAGGGCAAGGGCAGAA
TCAGCAAGACCAAGAAAGAGTATCTGCTGGAAGAACGGGACATCAACAGGTTCTCCGTGCAGAAAGACTT
CATCAACCGGAACCTGGTGGATACCAGATACGCCACCAGAGGCCTGATGAACCTGCTGCGGAGCTACTTC
AGAGTGAACAACCTGGACGTGAAAGTGAAGTCCATCAATGGCGGCTTCACCAGCTTTCTGCGGCGGAAGT
GGAAGTTTAAGAAAGAGCGGAACAAGGGGTACAAGCACCACGCCGAGGACGCCCTGATCATTGCCAACGC
CGATTTCATCTTCAAAGAGTGGAAGAAACTGGACAAGGCCAAAAAAGTGATGGAAAACCAGATGTTCGAG
GAAAAGCAGGCCGAGAGCATGCCCGAGATCGAAACCGAGCAGGAGTACAAAGAGATCTTCATCACCCCCC
ACCAGATCAAGCACATTAAGGACTTCAAGGACTACAAGTACAGCCACCGGGTGGACAAGAAGCCTAATAG
AGAGCTGATTAACGACACCCTGTACTCCACCCGGAAGGACGACAAGGGCAACACCCTGATCGTGAACAAT
CTGAACGGCCTGTACGACAAGGACAATGACAAGCTGAAAAAGCTGATCAACAAGAGCCCCGAAAAGCTGC
TGATGTACCACCACGACCCCCAGACCTACCAGAAACTGAAGCTGATTATGGAACAGTACGGCGACGAGAA
GAATCCCCTGTACAAGTACTACGAGGAAACCGGGAACTACCTGACCAAGTACTCCAAAAAGGACAACGGC
CCCGTGATCAAGAAGATTAAGTATTACGGCAACAAACTGAACGCCCATCTGGACATCACCGACGACTACC
CCAACAGCAGAAACAAGGTCGTGAAGCTGTCCCTGAAGCCCTACAGATTCGACGTGTACCTGGACAATGG
CGTGTACAAGTTCGTGACCGTGAAGAATCTGGATGTGATCAAAAAAGAAAACTACTACGAAGTGAATAGC
AAGTGCTATGAGGAAGCTAAGAAGCTGAAGAAGATCAGCAACCAGGCCGAGTTTATCGCCTCCTTCTACA
ACAACGATCTGATCAAGATCAACGGCGAGCTGTATAGAGTGATCGGCGTGAACAACGACCTGCTGAACCG
GATCGAAGTGAACATGATCGACATCACCTACCGCGAGTACCTGGAAAACATGAACGACAAGAGGCCCCCC
AGGATCATTAAGACAATCGCCTCCAAGACCCAGAGCATTAAGAAGTACAGCACAGACATTCTGGGCAACC
TGTATGAAGTGAAATCTAAGAAGCACCCTCAGATCATCAAAAAGGGCAAAAGGCCGGCGGCCACGAAAAA
GGCCGGCCAGGCAAAAAAGAAAAAGGGATCCTACCCATACGATGTTCCAGATTACGCTTACCCATACGAT
GTTCCAGATTACGCTTACCCATACGATGTTCCAGATTACGCTTAAGAATTCAATAAAAGATCTTTATTTT
CATTAGATCTGTGTGTTGGTTTTTTGTGTACGCGTGAGGGCCTATTTCCCATGATTCCTTCATATTTGCA
TATACGATACAAGGCTGTTAGAGAGATAATTGGAATTAATTTGACTGTAAACACAAAGATATTAGTACAA
AATACGTGACGTAGAAAGTAATAATTTCTTGGGTAGTTTGCAGTTTTAAAATTATGTTTTAAAATGGACT
ATCATATGCTTACCGTAACTTGAAAGTATTTCGATTTCTTGGCTTTATATATCTTGTGGAAAGGACGAAA
CACCGTACGTCGCCGTCCAGCTCGACGTTTTAGTACTCTGGAAACAGAATCTACTAAAACAAGGCAAAAT
GCCGTGTTTATCTCGTCAACTTGTTGGCGAGATTTTTGGGCCCGCGGCCGCAGGAACCCCTAGTGATGGA
GTTGGCCACTCCCTCTCTGCGCGCTCGCTCGCTCACTGAGGCCGGGCGACCAAAGGTCGCCCGACGCCCG
GGCTTTGCCCGGGCGGCCTCAGTGAGCGAGCGAGCGCGCAGCTGCCTGCAGGGGCGCCTGATGCGGTATT
TTCTCCTTACGCATCTGTGCGGTATTTCACACCGCATA
[142 nt withheld, positions 4239-4380]
C
[141 nt withheld, positions 4382-4522]
CCTTTGACGTTGGAGTCCACGTTCTTT
[37 nt withheld, positions 4550-4586]
ACCCTATCTCGGGCTATTCTTTTGATTTATAAGGGATTTTGCCGATTTCGGCCTATTGGTTAAAAAATGA
GCTGATTTAACAAAAATTTAACGCGAATTTTAACAAAATATTAACGTTTACAATTTTATGGTGCACTCTC
AGTACAATCTGCTCTGATGCCGCATAGTTAAGCCAGCCCCGACACCCGCCAACACCCGCTGACGCGCCCT
GACGGGCTTGTCTGCTCCCGGCATCCGCTTACAGACAAGCTGTGACCGTCTCCGGGAGCTGCATGTGTCA
GAGGTTTTCACCGTCATCACCGAAACGCGCGAGACGAAAGGGCCTCGTGATACGCCTATTTTTATAGGTT
AATGTCATGATAATAATGGTTTCTTAGACGTCAGGTGGCACTTTTCGGGGAAATGTGCGCGGAACCCCTA
TTTGTTTATTTTTCTAAATACATTCAAATATGTATCCGCTCATGAGACAATAACCCTGATAAATGCTTCA
ATAATATTGAAAAAGGAAGAGTATGAGTATTCAACATTTCCGTGTCGCCCTTATTCCCTTTTTTGCGGCA
TTTTGCCTTCCTGTTTTTGCTCACCCAGAAACGCTGGTGAAAGTAAAAGATGCTGAAGATCAGTTGGGTG
CACGAGTGGGTTACATCGAACTGGATCTCAACAGCGGTAAGATCCTTGAGAGTTTTCGCCCCGAAGAACG
TTTTCCAATGATGAGCACTTTTAAAGTTCTGCTATGTGGCGCGGTATTATCCCGTATTGACGCCGGGCAA
GAGCAACTCGGTCGCCGCATACACTATTCTCAGAATGACTTGGTTGAGTACTCACCAGTCACAGAAAAGC
ATCTTACGGATGGCATGACAGTAAGAGAATTATGCAGTGCTGCCATAACCATGAGTGATAACACTGCGGC
CAACTTACTTCTGACAACGATCGGAGGACCGAAGGAGCTAACCGCTTTTTTGCACAACATGGGGGATCAT
GTAACTCGCCTTGATCGTTGGGAACCGGAGCTGAATGAAGCCATACCAAACGACGAGCGTGACACCACGA
TGCCTGTAGCAATGGCAACAACGTTGCGCAAACTATTAACTGGCGAACTACTTACTCTAGCTTCCCGGCA
ACAATTAATAGACTGGATGGAGGCGGATAAAGTTGCAGGACCACTTCTGCGCTCGGCCCTTCCGGCTGGC
TGGTTTATTGCTGATAAATCTGGAGCCGGTGAGCGTGGAAGCCGCGGTATCATTGCAGCACTGGGGCCAG
ATGGTAAGCCCTCCCGTATCGTAGTTATCTACACGACGGGGAGTCAGGCAACTATGGATGAACGAAATAG
ACAGATCGCTGAGATAGGTGCCTCACTGATTAAGCATTGGTAACTGTCAGACCAAGTTTACTCATATATA
CTTTAGATTGATTTAAAACTTCATTTTTAATTTAAAAGGATCTAGGTGAAGATCCTTTTTGATAATCTCA
TGACCAAAATCCCTTAACGTGAGTTTTCGTTCCACTGAGCGTCAGACCCCGTAGAAAAGATCAAAGGATC
TTCTTGAGATCCTTTTTTTCTGCGCGTAATCTGCTGCTTGCAAACAAAAAAACCACCGCTACCAGCGGTG
GTTTGTTTGCCGGATCAAGAGCTACCAACTCTTTTTCCGAAGGTAACTGGCTTCAGCAGAGCGCAGATAC
CAAATACTGTCCTTCTAGTGTAGCCGTAGTTAGGCCACCACTTCAAGAACTCTGTAGCACCGCCTACATA
CCTCGCTCTGCTAATCCTGTTACCAGTGGCTGCTGCCAGTGGCGATAAGTCGTGTCTTACCGGGTTGGAC
TCAAGACGATAGTTACCGGATAAGGCGCAGCGGTCGGGCTGAACGGGGGGTTCGTGCACACAGCCCAGCT
TGGAGCGAACGACCTACACCGAACTGAGATACCTACAGCGTGAGCTATGAGAAAGCGCCACGCTTCCCGA
AGGGAGAAAGGCGGACAGGTATCCGGTAAGCGGCAGGGTCGGAACAGGAGAGCGCACGAGGGAGCTTCCA
GGGGGAAACGCCTGGTATCTTTATAGTCCTGTCGGGTTTCGCCACCTCTGACTTGAGCGTCGATTTTTGT
GATGCTCGTCAGGGGGGCGGAGCCTATGGAAAAACGCCAGCAACGCGGCCTTTTTACGGTTCCTGGCCTT
TTGCTGGCCTTTTGCTCACATGT
