Features (pLannotate 1.2.2; 21 found; start..end, strand, type, name):
      5..32      +  repeat_region  AAV2 ITR (fragment): inverted terminal repeat of adeno-associated virus serotype 2 inverted
     61..88      +  repeat_region  AAV2 ITR (fragment): inverted terminal repeat of adeno-associated virus serotype 2 inverted
    136..154     +  promoter       T7 promoter: promoter for bacteriophage T7 RNA polymerase
    173..211     +  promoter       minimal CMV promoter: human cytomegalovirus (CMV) immediate early promoter
    315..3470    +  CDS            cas9: CAS9_STAAU - Experimental evidence at protein level: Swiss-Prot protein existence level 1. CRISPR (clustered regularly interspaced short palindromic repeat) is an adaptive immune system that provides protection against mobile genetic elements (viruses, transposable elements and conjugative plasmids). CRISPR clusters contain spacers, sequences complementary to antecedent mobile elements, and target invading nucleic acids. CRISPR clusters are transcribed and processed into CRISPR RNA (crRNA). In type II CRISPR systems correct processing of pre-crRNA requires a trans- encoded small RNA (tracrRNA)
   3471..3518    +  CDS            nucleoplasmin NLS: bipartite nuclear localization signal from nucleoplasmin
   3525..3541    +  CDS            3xHA (fragment): three tandem HA epitope tags
   3552..3568    +  CDS            3xHA (fragment): three tandem HA epitope tags
   3579..3607    +  CDS            3xHA (fragment): three tandem HA epitope tags
   3615..3662    +  polyA_signal   poly(A) signal: synthetic polyadenylation signal
   3669..3909    +  promoter       U6 promoter: RNA polymerase III promoter for human U6 snRNA
   3919..3939    -  CDS            VN155(I152L) (fragment): improved N-terminal fragment of mVenus for use in bimolecular fluorescence complementation (BiFC) (Kodama and Hu, 2010)
   3940..4015    +  misc_RNA       Sa gRNA scaffold: guide RNA scaffold for the Staphylococcus aureus CRISPR/Cas9 system
   4035..4175    +  repeat_region  AAV2 ITR: inverted terminal repeat of adeno-associated virus serotype 2 inverted
   4180..4231    -  misc_feature   bom (fragment): basis of mobility region from pBR322
   4250..4705    +  rep_origin     f1 ori (sequence partly withheld): f1 bacteriophage origin of replication; arrow indicates direction of (+) strand synthesis
   4706..4755    -  misc_feature   bom (fragment): basis of mobility region from pBR322
   4857..4892    -  CDS            rop (fragment): Rop protein, which maintains plasmids at low copy number; rop
   4987..5091    +  promoter       AmpR promoter: bla
   5092..5952    +  CDS            AmpR: β-lactamase; bla; confers resistance to ampicillin, carbenicillin, and related antibiotics
   6123..6711    +  rep_origin     ori: high-copy-number ColE1/pMB1/pBR322/pUC origin of replication
>Addgene plasmid #107050 | pX601-miniCMV-SaCas9-U6-YFPvsSaCas9 sgRNA | addgene full sequence | sequence record 208586 | Addgene NGS Result
GCAGCTGCGCGCTCGCTCGCTCACTGAGGCCGCCCGGGCGTCGGGCGACCTTTGGTCGCCCGGCCTCAGT
GAGCGAGCGAGCGCGCAGAGAGGGAGTGGCCAACTCCATCACTAGGGGTTCCTGCGGCCTCTAGATAATA
CGACTCACTATAGGGGGATCCACGTATGTCGAGGTAGGCGTGTACGGTGGGAGGCCTATATAAGCAGAGC
TCGTTTAGTGAACCGTCAGATCGCCTGGAGGTACCGCCACCACCGGTGCCACCATGGCCCCAAAGAAGAA
GCGGAAGGTCGGTATCCACGGAGTCCCAGCAGCCAAGCGGAACTACATCCTGGGCCTGGACATCGGCATC
ACCAGCGTGGGCTACGGCATCATCGACTACGAGACACGGGACGTGATCGATGCCGGCGTGCGGCTGTTCA
AAGAGGCCAACGTGGAAAACAACGAGGGCAGGCGGAGCAAGAGAGGCGCCAGAAGGCTGAAGCGGCGGAG
GCGGCATAGAATCCAGAGAGTGAAGAAGCTGCTGTTCGACTACAACCTGCTGACCGACCACAGCGAGCTG
AGCGGCATCAACCCCTACGAGGCCAGAGTGAAGGGCCTGAGCCAGAAGCTGAGCGAGGAAGAGTTCTCTG
CCGCCCTGCTGCACCTGGCCAAGAGAAGAGGCGTGCACAACGTGAACGAGGTGGAAGAGGACACCGGCAA
CGAGCTGTCCACCAAAGAGCAGATCAGCCGGAACAGCAAGGCCCTGGAAGAGAAATACGTGGCCGAACTG
CAGCTGGAACGGCTGAAGAAAGACGGCGAAGTGCGGGGCAGCATCAACAGATTCAAGACCAGCGACTACG
TGAAAGAAGCCAAACAGCTGCTGAAGGTGCAGAAGGCCTACCACCAGCTGGACCAGAGCTTCATCGACAC
CTACATCGACCTGCTGGAAACCCGGCGGACCTACTATGAGGGACCTGGCGAGGGCAGCCCCTTCGGCTGG
AAGGACATCAAAGAATGGTACGAGATGCTGATGGGCCACTGCACCTACTTCCCCGAGGAACTGCGGAGCG
TGAAGTACGCCTACAACGCCGACCTGTACAACGCCCTGAACGACCTGAACAATCTCGTGATCACCAGGGA
CGAGAACGAGAAGCTGGAATATTACGAGAAGTTCCAGATCATCGAGAACGTGTTCAAGCAGAAGAAGAAG
CCCACCCTGAAGCAGATCGCCAAAGAAATCCTCGTGAACGAAGAGGATATTAAGGGCTACAGAGTGACCA
GCACCGGCAAGCCCGAGTTCACCAACCTGAAGGTGTACCACGACATCAAGGACATTACCGCCCGGAAAGA
GATTATTGAGAACGCCGAGCTGCTGGATCAGATTGCCAAGATCCTGACCATCTACCAGAGCAGCGAGGAC
ATCCAGGAAGAACTGACCAATCTGAACTCCGAGCTGACCCAGGAAGAGATCGAGCAGATCTCTAATCTGA
AGGGCTATACCGGCACCCACAACCTGAGCCTGAAGGCCATCAACCTGATCCTGGACGAGCTGTGGCACAC
CAACGACAACCAGATCGCTATCTTCAACCGGCTGAAGCTGGTGCCCAAGAAGGTGGACCTGTCCCAGCAG
AAAGAGATCCCCACCACCCTGGTGGACGACTTCATCCTGAGCCCCGTCGTGAAGAGAAGCTTCATCCAGA
GCATCAAAGTGATCAACGCCATCATCAAGAAGTACGGCCTGCCCAACGACATCATTATCGAGCTGGCCCG
CGAGAAGAACTCCAAGGACGCCCAGAAAATGATCAACGAGATGCAGAAGCGGAACCGGCAGACCAACGAG
CGGATCGAGGAAATCATCCGGACCACCGGCAAAGAGAACGCCAAGTACCTGATCGAGAAGATCAAGCTGC
ACGACATGCAGGAAGGCAAGTGCCTGTACAGCCTGGAAGCCATCCCTCTGGAAGATCTGCTGAACAACCC
CTTCAACTATGAGGTGGACCACATCATCCCCAGAAGCGTGTCCTTCGACAACAGCTTCAACAACAAGGTG
CTCGTGAAGCAGGAAGAAAACAGCAAGAAGGGCAACCGGACCCCATTCCAGTACCTGAGCAGCAGCGACA
GCAAGATCAGCTACGAAACCTTCAAGAAGCACATCCTGAATCTGGCCAAGGGCAAGGGCAGAATCAGCAA
GACCAAGAAAGAGTATCTGCTGGAAGAACGGGACATCAACAGGTTCTCCGTGCAGAAAGACTTCATCAAC
CGGAACCTGGTGGATACCAGATACGCCACCAGAGGCCTGATGAACCTGCTGCGGAGCTACTTCAGAGTGA
ACAACCTGGACGTGAAAGTGAAGTCCATCAATGGCGGCTTCACCAGCTTTCTGCGGCGGAAGTGGAAGTT
TAAGAAAGAGCGGAACAAGGGGTACAAGCACCACGCCGAGGACGCCCTGATCATTGCCAACGCCGATTTC
ATCTTCAAAGAGTGGAAGAAACTGGACAAGGCCAAAAAAGTGATGGAAAACCAGATGTTCGAGGAAAAGC
AGGCCGAGAGCATGCCCGAGATCGAAACCGAGCAGGAGTACAAAGAGATCTTCATCACCCCCCACCAGAT
CAAGCACATTAAGGACTTCAAGGACTACAAGTACAGCCACCGGGTGGACAAGAAGCCTAATAGAGAGCTG
ATTAACGACACCCTGTACTCCACCCGGAAGGACGACAAGGGCAACACCCTGATCGTGAACAATCTGAACG
GCCTGTACGACAAGGACAATGACAAGCTGAAAAAGCTGATCAACAAGAGCCCCGAAAAGCTGCTGATGTA
CCACCACGACCCCCAGACCTACCAGAAACTGAAGCTGATTATGGAACAGTACGGCGACGAGAAGAATCCC
CTGTACAAGTACTACGAGGAAACCGGGAACTACCTGACCAAGTACTCCAAAAAGGACAACGGCCCCGTGA
TCAAGAAGATTAAGTATTACGGCAACAAACTGAACGCCCATCTGGACATCACCGACGACTACCCCAACAG
CAGAAACAAGGTCGTGAAGCTGTCCCTGAAGCCCTACAGATTCGACGTGTACCTGGACAATGGCGTGTAC
AAGTTCGTGACCGTGAAGAATCTGGATGTGATCAAAAAAGAAAACTACTACGAAGTGAATAGCAAGTGCT
ATGAGGAAGCTAAGAAGCTGAAGAAGATCAGCAACCAGGCCGAGTTTATCGCCTCCTTCTACAACAACGA
TCTGATCAAGATCAACGGCGAGCTGTATAGAGTGATCGGCGTGAACAACGACCTGCTGAACCGGATCGAA
GTGAACATGATCGACATCACCTACCGCGAGTACCTGGAAAACATGAACGACAAGAGGCCCCCCAGGATCA
TTAAGACAATCGCCTCCAAGACCCAGAGCATTAAGAAGTACAGCACAGACATTCTGGGCAACCTGTATGA
AGTGAAATCTAAGAAGCACCCTCAGATCATCAAAAAGGGCAAAAGGCCGGCGGCCACGAAAAAGGCCGGC
CAGGCAAAAAAGAAAAAGGGATCCTACCCATACGATGTTCCAGATTACGCTTACCCATACGATGTTCCAG
ATTACGCTTACCCATACGATGTTCCAGATTACGCTTAAGAATTCAATAAAAGATCTTTATTTTCATTAGA
TCTGTGTGTTGGTTTTTTGTGTACGCGTGAGGGCCTATTTCCCATGATTCCTTCATATTTGCATATACGA
TACAAGGCTGTTAGAGAGATAATTGGAATTAATTTGACTGTAAACACAAAGATATTAGTACAAAATACGT
GACGTAGAAAGTAATAATTTCTTGGGTAGTTTGCAGTTTTAAAATTATGTTTTAAAATGGACTATCATAT
GCTTACCGTAACTTGAAAGTATTTCGATTTCTTGGCTTTATATATCTTGTGGAAAGGACGAAACACCGTA
CGTCGCCGTCCAGCTCGACGTTTTAGTACTCTGGAAACAGAATCTACTAAAACAAGGCAAAATGCCGTGT
TTATCTCGTCAACTTGTTGGCGAGATTTTTGGGCCCGCGGCCGCAGGAACCCCTAGTGATGGAGTTGGCC
ACTCCCTCTCTGCGCGCTCGCTCGCTCACTGAGGCCGGGCGACCAAAGGTCGCCCGACGCCCGGGCTTTG
CCCGGGCGGCCTCAGTGAGCGAGCGAGCGCGCAGCTGCCTGCAGGGGCGCCTGATGCGGTATTTTCTCCT
TACGCATCTGTGCGGTATTTCACACCGCATA
[95 nt withheld, positions 4232-4326]
T
[46 nt withheld, positions 4328-4373]
C
[141 nt withheld, positions 4375-4515]
CCTTTGACGTTGGAGTCCACGTTCTTT
[37 nt withheld, positions 4543-4579]
ACTCTATCTCGGGCTATTCTTTTGATTTATAAGGGATTTTGCCGATTTCGGTCTATTGGTTAAAAAATGA
GCTGATTTAACAAAAATTTAACGCGAATTTTAACAAAATATTAACGTTTACAATTTTATGGTGCACTCTC
AGTACAATCTGCTCTGATGCCGCATAGTTAAGCCAGCCCCGACACCCGCCAACACCCGCTGACGCGCCCT
GACGGGCTTGTCTGCTCCCGGCATCCGCTTACAGACAAGCTGTGACCGTCTCCGGGAGCTGCATGTGTCA
GAGGTTTTCACCGTCATCACCGAAACGCGCGAGACGAAAGGGCCTCGTGATACGCCTATTTTTATAGGTT
AATGTCATGATAATAATGGTTTCTTAGACGTCAGGTGGCACTTTTCGGGGAAATGTGCGCGGAACCCCTA
TTTGTTTATTTTTCTAAATACATTCAAATATGTATCCGCTCATGAGACAATAACCCTGATAAATGCTTCA
ATAATATTGAAAAAGGAAGAGTATGAGTATTCAACATTTCCGTGTCGCCCTTATTCCCTTTTTTGCGGCA
TTTTGCCTTCCTGTTTTTGCTCACCCAGAAACGCTGGTGAAAGTAAAAGATGCTGAAGATCAGTTGGGTG
CACGAGTGGGTTACATCGAACTGGATCTCAACAGCGGTAAGATCCTTGAGAGTTTTCGCCCCGAAGAACG
TTTTCCAATGATGAGCACTTTTAAAGTTCTGCTATGTGGCGCGGTATTATCCCGTATTGACGCCGGGCAA
GAGCAACTCGGTCGCCGCATACACTATTCTCAGAATGACTTGGTTGAGTACTCACCAGTCACAGAAAAGC
ATCTTACGGATGGCATGACAGTAAGAGAATTATGCAGTGCTGCCATAACCATGAGTGATAACACTGCGGC
CAACTTACTTCTGACAACGATCGGAGGACCGAAGGAGCTAACCGCTTTTTTGCACAACATGGGGGATCAT
GTAACTCGCCTTGATCGTTGGGAACCGGAGCTGAATGAAGCCATACCAAACGACGAGCGTGACACCACGA
TGCCTGTAGCAATGGCAACAACGTTGCGCAAACTATTAACTGGCGAACTACTTACTCTAGCTTCCCGGCA
ACAATTAATAGACTGGATGGAGGCGGATAAAGTTGCAGGACCACTTCTGCGCTCGGCCCTTCCGGCTGGC
TGGTTTATTGCTGATAAATCTGGAGCCGGTGAGCGTGGAAGCCGCGGTATCATTGCAGCACTGGGGCCAG
ATGGTAAGCCCTCCCGTATCGTAGTTATCTACACGACGGGGAGTCAGGCAACTATGGATGAACGAAATAG
ACAGATCGCTGAGATAGGTGCCTCACTGATTAAGCATTGGTAACTGTCAGACCAAGTTTACTCATATATA
CTTTAGATTGATTTAAAACTTCATTTTTAATTTAAAAGGATCTAGGTGAAGATCCTTTTTGATAATCTCA
TGACCAAAATCCCTTAACGTGAGTTTTCGTTCCACTGAGCGTCAGACCCCGTAGAAAAGATCAAAGGATC
TTCTTGAGATCCTTTTTTTCTGCGCGTAATCTGCTGCTTGCAAACAAAAAAACCACCGCTACCAGCGGTG
GTTTGTTTGCCGGATCAAGAGCTACCAACTCTTTTTCCGAAGGTAACTGGCTTCAGCAGAGCGCAGATAC
CAAATACTGTTCTTCTAGTGTAGCCGTAGTTAGGCCACCACTTCAAGAACTCTGTAGCACCGCCTACATA
CCTCGCTCTGCTAATCCTGTTACCAGTGGCTGCTGCCAGTGGCGATAAGTCGTGTCTTACCGGGTTGGAC
TCAAGACGATAGTTACCGGATAAGGCGCAGCGGTCGGGCTGAACGGGGGGTTCGTGCACACAGCCCAGCT
TGGAGCGAACGACCTACACCGAACTGAGATACCTACAGCGTGAGCTATGAGAAAGCGCCACGCTTCCCGA
AGGGAGAAAGGCGGACAGGTATCCGGTAAGCGGCAGGGTCGGAACAGGAGAGCGCACGAGGGAGCTTCCA
GGGGGAAACGCCTGGTATCTTTATAGTCCTGTCGGGTTTCGCCACCTCTGACTTGAGCGTCGATTTTTGT
GATGCTCGTCAGGGGGGCGGAGCCTATGGAAAAACGCCAGCAACGCGGCCTTTTTACGGTTCCTGGCCTT
TTGCTGGCCTTTTGCTCACATGTCCTGCAG
